Addgene plasmid #16348: pWZL Hygro-NMYC TRF2
Depositing lab: Titia de Lange. Depositing organization: Rockefeller University. Publication: Different telomere damage signaling pathways in human and mouse cells. Smogorzewska A, de Lange T. EMBO J. 2002 Aug 15. 21(16):4338-48. 10.1093/emboj/cdf433 PubMed 12169636.
Backbone
  Vector backbone: pWZL Hygro NMYC
  Backbone size w/o insert (bp): 5900
  Vector type: Mammalian Expression, Retroviral
  Selectable markers: Hygromycin
Growth in bacteria
  Bacterial resistance: Ampicillin, 100 μg/mL
  Growth temperature: 37°C
  Growth strain: DH5alpha
  Copy number: High Copy
Gene/Insert
  Gene/Insert name: hTRF2 (alt names: human TTAGGG repeat binding factor 2; 2432)
  Species: H. sapiens (human)
  Insert size (bp): 1497
  Mutation: aa2-500
  Entrez Gene: TERF2 (a.k.a. TRBF2, TRF2)
  Tag / fusion protein: MYC (N terminal on backbone)
  Cloning method: Restriction Enzyme; 5′ cloning site BamHI (not destroyed); 3′ cloning site EcoRI (not destroyed)
  Sequencing primers: 5′ CCTTTGTACACCCTAAGCCT; 3′ AATGCTCGTCAAGAAGAC
Terms and licenses: Academic/Nonprofit Terms; Industry Terms: Not Available to Industry
How to cite: pWZL Hygro-NMYC TRF2 was a gift from Titia de Lange (Addgene plasmid # 16348 ; http://n2t.net/addgene:16348 ; RRID:Addgene_16348)
