[The description below was written by a language model from this plasmid's Addgene catalogue record.]
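Description:
pWZL Hygro-NMYC TRF2 is a retroviral mammalian expression plasmid built on the pWZL Hygro NMYC backbone (about 5.9 kb without insert). It is maintained in E. coli as a high-copy plasmid under ampicillin selection, and it carries a hygromycin marker so that transduced or transfected mammalian cells can be selected. No feature table accompanies the record, so the promoter, the long terminal repeats, the packaging signal and the way the hygromycin gene is expressed are not explicitly stated. As a retroviral vector, it would be expected to rely on viral LTRs and a packaging signal to transfer the cassette into target cells after virus production in a packaging line.

The payload is human TRF2 (TERF2, TTAGGG repeat binding factor 2), a telomeric DNA-binding protein and component of the protective complex at chromosome ends. The roughly 1.5 kb insert encodes amino acids 2 to 500. The native initiator methionine is omitted because the coding sequence is fused in frame behind a MYC epitope tag supplied by the backbone at the N terminus. The insert was cloned between BamHI and EcoRI sites, both of which remain intact, so the fragment can be excised or exchanged. The tag allows the exogenous protein to be detected and distinguished from endogenous TRF2 with anti-MYC antibodies.

The associated publication concerns telomere damage signalling pathways in human and mouse cells. This is consistent with using the construct for stable, retrovirally delivered expression of tagged TRF2 in studies of telomere protection and the DNA damage response.
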