>Addgene plasmid #16348 | pWZL Hygro-NMYC TRF2 | addgene partial sequence | sequence record 22700 | pBABE5 5'-CTTTATCCAGCCCTCAC-3'
TCCNNCNNANNCCACCATGGAACAAAAGTTGATTTCTGAAGAAGATTTGTTAAGAAAGAGAGGATCCGCG
GGAGGAGGCGGGAGTAGCGACGGCAGCGGGCGGGCAGCTGGCAGGCGGGCGTCCCGCAGTAGCGGGCGGG
CCCGGCGGGGGCGCCACGAGCCGGGGCTGGGGGGCCCGGCGGAGCGCGGCGCGGGGGAGGCACGGCTGGA
AGAGGCAGTCAATCGCTGGGTGCTCAAGTTCTACTTCCACGAGGCGCTGCGGGCCTTTCGGGGTAGCCGG
TACGGGGACTTCAGACAGATCCGGGACATCATGCAGGCTTTGCTTGTCAGGCCCTTGGGGAAGGAGCACA
CCGTGTCCCGATTGCTGCGGGTTATGCAGTGTCTGTCGCGGATTGAAGAAGGGGAAAATTTAGACTGTTC
CTTTGATATGGAGGCTGAGCTCACACCACTGGAATCAGCTATCAATGTGCTGGAGATGATTAAAACGGAA
TTTACACTGACAGAAGCAGTGGTCGAATCCAGTAGAAAACTGGTCAAGGAAGCTGCTGTCATTATTTGTA
TCAAAAACAAAGAATTTGAAAAGGCTCNATTANTTTTNAAAAATGATATGNCCAAGGACCCCACAACTCA
GAAGCTGAGAAATGATCTCCTGAATATTATTCGAGAAAAGAACTTGGCCCATCCTGTTATCCAGAACTTT
TCATATGAGACCTTCCAGCAGAAGATGCTGCGCTTCCTGGAAANCACCTGGATGACCCNANCCTACTCTC
NCANNGCCAAAAGGTTTTAACTAATCCCTGCTCATAAGGAAGAAGAAANA
